Addgene plasmid #132631: pGEX-4T1 human APC-2,3 (1362–1540)
Purpose: expresses human APC-2,3 (1362–1540) in E. coli
Depositing lab: Wenqing Xu. Depositing organization: University of Washington. Publication: Crystal structure of a beta-catenin/axin complex suggests a mechanism for the beta-catenin destruction complex. Xing Y, Clements WK, Kimelman D, Xu W. Genes Dev. 2003 Nov 15;17(22):2753-64. doi: 10.1101/gad.1142603. Epub 2003 Nov 4. PubMed 14600025.
Backbone
  Vector backbone: pGEX-4T1
  Vector type: Bacterial Expression
Growth in bacteria
  Bacterial resistance: Ampicillin, 100 μg/mL
  Growth temperature: 37°C
  Growth strain: DH5alpha
  Copy number: Unknown
Gene/Insert
  Gene/Insert name: APC-2,3 (1362–1540)
  Species: H. sapiens (human)
Terms and licenses: Academic/Nonprofit Terms; Industry Terms: Not Available to Industry
How to cite: pGEX-4T1 human APC-2,3 (1362–1540) was a gift from Wenqing Xu (Addgene plasmid # 132631 ; http://n2t.net/addgene:132631 ; RRID:Addgene_132631)
