[The description below was written by a language model from this plasmid's Addgene catalogue record and pLannotate feature annotations shown in this document.]
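Description:
pGEX-4T1 human APC-2,3 (1362–1540) is a bacterial expression plasmid built on the pGEX-4T1 backbone for producing a fragment of the human tumour suppressor APC as a glutathione S-transferase fusion in E. coli. It replicates from a ColE1/pMB1-type origin and is selected with ampicillin through the bla (AmpR) gene and its own promoter. Short remnants of the pBR322 rop and bom regions, a lac promoter/lacZα segment and a small yciV fragment are also annotated. These are backbone carry-over rather than functional payload.

Expression is driven by the tac promoter, a strong trp/lac hybrid, followed by a lac operator. The plasmid carries its own lacI gene and promoter, so transcription is repressed until it is relieved with IPTG. Downstream lies the Schistosoma japonicum GST coding sequence, followed after a short linker by the APC fragment on the same strand. This arrangement gives an N-terminal GST tag for glutathione-affinity purification. The pGEX-4T series normally carries a thrombin cleavage site in this linker, although the feature table does not annotate it.

The name indicates residues 1362–1540, and "2,3" presumably refers to the second and third 20-amino-acid β-catenin-binding repeats, though the record does not spell this out. The annotated APC match spans about 1.15 kb, which is considerably longer than the roughly 540 nt that 179 residues would need. The sequenced insert may therefore extend beyond the stated boundaries, and the record does not resolve this discrepancy. The associated work concerns structural analysis of the β-catenin destruction complex, which is consistent with using the plasmid to make recombinant protein for binding and structural studies.
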