Features (pLannotate 1.2.2; 17 found; start..end, strand, type, name):
      1..17      +  protein_bind   lac operator: The lac repressor binds to the lac operator to inhibit transcription in E. coli. This inhibition can be relieved by adding lactose or isopropyl-β-D-thiogalactopyranoside (IPTG). lac repressor encoded by lacI
     40..693     +  CDS            GST26_SCHJA: Experimental evidence at protein level: Swiss-Prot protein existence level 1. GST isoenzymes appear to play a central role in the parasite detoxification system. Other functions are also suspected including a role in increasing the solubility of haematin in the parasite gut. From Schistosoma japonicum (Blood fluke).
    739..1890    +  CDS            APC (fragment): APC_HUMAN - Also known as DP2.5. Experimental evidence at protein level: Swiss-Prot protein existence level 1. Tumor suppressor. Promotes rapid degradation of CTNNB1 and participates in Wnt signaling as a negative regulator. APC activity is correlated with its phosphorylation state. Activates the GEF activity of SPATA13 and ARHGEF4. Plays a role in hepatocyte growth factor (HGF)- induced cell migration. Required for MMP9 up-regulation via the JNK signaling pathway in colorectal tumor cells. Acts as a mediator of ERBB2-dependent stabilization of microtubules at the cell cortex. It is required f
   1926..1965    +  CDS            rop (fragment): Rop protein, which maintains plasmids at low copy number; rop
   2067..2107    +  misc_feature   bom (fragment): basis of mobility region from pBR322
   2212..2316    +  promoter       AmpR promoter: bla
   2317..3177    +  CDS            AmpR: β-lactamase; bla; confers resistance to ampicillin, carbenicillin, and related antibiotics
   3348..3936    +  rep_origin     ori: high-copy-number ColE1/pMB1/pBR322/pUC origin of replication
   4122..4173    -  misc_feature   bom (fragment): basis of mobility region from pBR322
   4180..4257    +  promoter       lacI promoter: lacI
   4258..5340    +  CDS            lacI: lac repressor; lacI; The lac repressor binds to the lac operator to inhibit transcription in E. coli. This inhibition can be relieved by adding lactose or isopropyl-β-D-thiogalactopyranoside (IPTG).
   5353..5374    +  protein_bind   CAP binding site: CAP binding activates transcription in the presence of cAMP. E. coli catabolite activator protein
   5389..5419    +  promoter       lac promoter: promoter for the E. coli lac operon
   5427..5443    +  protein_bind   lac operator: The lac repressor binds to the lac operator to inhibit transcription in E. coli. This inhibition can be relieved by adding lactose or isopropyl-β-D-thiogalactopyranoside (IPTG). lac repressor encoded by lacI
   5463..5636    +  CDS            lacZα: LacZα fragment of β-galactosidase; lacZ fragment
   5900..6016    -  CDS            yciV (fragment): RNAAM_ECOLI - Also known as trpH From Escherichia coli (strain K12).
   6092..6120    +  promoter       tac promoter: strong E. coli promoter; hybrid between the trp and lac UV5 promoters
>Addgene plasmid #132631 | pGEX-4T1 human APC-2,3 (1362–1540) | addgene full sequence | sequence record 259530 | Addgene NGS Result
TTGTGAGCGGATAACAATTTCACACAGGAAACAGTATTCATGTCCCCTATACTAGGTTATTGGAAAATTA
AGGGCCTTGTGCAACCCACTCGACTTCTTTTGGAATATCTTGAAGAAAAATATGAAGAGCATTTGTATGA
GCGCGATGAAGGTGATAAATGGCGAAACAAAAAGTTTGAATTGGGTTTGGAGTTTCCCAATCTTCCTTAT
TATATTGATGGTGATGTTAAATTAACACAGTCTATGGCCATCATACGTTATATAGCTGACAAGCACAACA
TGTTGGGTGGTTGTCCAAAAGAGCGTGCAGAGATTTCAATGCTTGAAGGAGCGGTTTTGGATATTAGATA
CGGTGTTTCGAGAATTGCATATAGTAAAGACTTTGAAACTCTCAAAGTTGATTTTCTTAGCAAGCTACCT
GAAATGCTGAAAATGTTCGAAGATCGTTTATGTCATAAAACATATTTAAATGGTGATCATGTAACCCATC
CTGACTTCATGTTGTATGACGCTCTTGATGTTGTTTTATACATGGACCCAATGTGCCTGGATGCGTTCCC
AAAATTAGTTTGTTTTAAAAAACGTATTGAAGCTATCCCACAAATTGATAAGTACTTGAAATCCAGCAAG
TATATAGCATGGCCTTTGCAGGGCTGGCAAGCCACGTTTGGTGGTGGCGACCATCCTCCAAAATCGGATC
TGGTTCCGCGTGGATCCGAGAACCTGTATTTCCAAGGCTCCAAAAGTGGTGCTCAGACACCCAAAAGTCC
ACCTGAACACTATGTTCAGGAGACCCCACTCATGTTTAGCAGATGTACTTCTGTCAGTTCACTTGATAGT
TTTGAGAGTCGTTCGATTGCCAGCTCCGTTCAGAGTGAACCATGCAGTGGAATGGTAAGTGGCATTATAA
GCCCCAGTGATCTTCCAGATAGCCCTGGACAAACCATGCCACCAAGCAGAAGTAAAACACCTCCACCACC
TCCTCAAACAGCTCAAACCAAGCGAGAAGTACCTAAAAATAAAGCACCTACTGCTGAAAAGAGAGAGAGT
GGACCTAAGCAAGCTGCAGTAAATGCTGCAGTTCAGAGGGTCCAGGTTCTTCCAGATGCTGATACTTTAT
TACATTTTGCCACGGAAAGTACTCCAGATGGATTTTCTTGTTCATCCAGCCTGAGTGCTCTGAGCCTCGA
TGAGCCATTTATACAGAAAGATGTGGAATTAAGAATAATGCCTCCAGTTCAGGAAAATGACAATGGGAAT
GAAACAGAATCAGAGTAGCCTAAAGAATCAAATGAAAACCAAGAGAAAGAGGCAGAAAAAACTATTGATT
CTGAAAAGGACCTATTAGATGATTCAGATGATGATGATATTGAAATACTAGAAGAATGTATTATTTCTGC
CATGCCAACAAAGTCATCACGTAAAGCAAAAAAGCCAGCCCAGACTGCTTCAAAATTACCTCCACCTGTG
GCAAGGAAACCAAGTCAGCTGCCTGTGTACAAACTTCTACCATCACAAAACAGGTTGCAACCCCAAAAGC
ATGTTAGTTTTACACCGGGGGATGATATGCCACGGGTGTATTGTGTTGAAGGGACACCTATAAACTTTTC
CACAGCTACATCTCTAAGTGATCTAACAATCGAATCCCCTCCAAATGAGTTAGCTGCTGGAGAAGGAGTT
AGAGGAGGGGCACAGTCAGGTGAATTTGAAAAACGAGATACCATTCCTACAGAAGGCAGAAGTACAGATG
AGGCTCAAGGAGGAAAAACCTCATCTGTAACCATACCTGAATTGGATGACAATAAAGCAGAGGAAGGTGA
TATTCTTGCAGAATGCATTAATTCTGCTATGCCCAAAGGGAAAAGTCACAAGCCTTTCCGTGTGAAAAAG
TAGCTCGAGCGGCCGCATCGTGACTGACTGACGATCTGCCTCGCGCGTTTCGGTGATGACGGTGAAAACC
TCTGACACATGCAGCTCCCGGAGACGGTCACAGCTTGTCTGTAAGCGGATGCCGGGAGCAGACAAGCCCG
TCAGGGCGCGTCAGCGGGTGTTGGCGGGTGTCGGGGCGCAGCCATGACCCAGTCACGTAGCGATAGCGGA
GTGTATAATTCTTGAAGACGAAAGGGCCTCGTGATACGCCTATTTTTATAGGTTAATGTCATGATAATAA
TGGTTTCTTAGACGTCAGGTGGCACTTTTCGGGGAAATGTGCGCGGAACCCCTATTTGTTTATTTTTCTA
AATACATTCAAATATGTATCCGCTCATGAGACAATAACCCTGATAAATGCTTCAATAATATTGAAAAAGG
AAGAGTATGAGTATTCAACATTTCCGTGTCGCCCTTATTCCCTTTTTTGCGGCATTTTGCCTTCCTGTTT
TTGCTCACCCAGAAACGCTGGTGAAAGTAAAAGATGCTGAAGATCAGTTGGGTGCACGAGTGGGTTACAT
CGAACTGGATCTCAACAGCGGTAAGATCCTTGAGAGTTTTCGCCCCGAAGAACGTTTTCCAATGATGAGC
ACTTTTAAAGTTCTGCTATGTGGCGCGGTATTATCCCGTGTTGACGCCGGGCAAGAGCAACTCGGTCGCC
GCATACACTATTCTCAGAATGACTTGGTTGAGTACTCACCAGTCACAGAAAAGCATCTTACGGATGGCAT
GACAGTAAGAGAATTATGCAGTGCTGCCATAACCATGAGTGATAACACTGCGGCCAACTTACTTCTGACA
ACGATCGGAGGACCGAAGGAGCTAACCGCTTTTTTGCACAACATGGGGGATCATGTAACTCGCCTTGATC
GTTGGGAACCGGAGCTGAATGAAGCCATACCAAACGACGAGCGTGACACCACGATGCCTGCAGCAATGGC
AACAACGTTGCGCAAACTATTAACTGGCGAACTACTTACTCTAGCTTCCCGGCAACAATTAATAGACTGG
ATGGAGGCGGATAAAGTTGCAGGACCACTTCTGCGCTCGGCCCTTCCGGCTGGCTGGTTTATTGCTGATA
AATCTGGAGCCGGTGAGCGTGGGTCTCGCGGTATCATTGCAGCACTGGGGCCAGATGGTAAGCCCTCCCG
TATCGTAGTTATCTACACGACGGGGAGTCAGGCAACTATGGATGAACGAAATAGACAGATCGCTGAGATA
GGTGCCTCACTGATTAAGCATTGGTAACTGTCAGACCAAGTTTACTCATATATACTTTAGATTGATTTAA
AACTTCATTTTTAATTTAAAAGGATCTAGGTGAAGATCCTTTTTGATAATCTCATGACCAAAATCCCTTA
ACGTGAGTTTTCGTTCCACTGAGCGTCAGACCCCGTAGAAAAGATCAAAGGATCTTCTTGAGATCCTTTT
TTTCTGCGCGTAATCTGCTGCTTGCAAACAAAAAAACCACCGCTACCAGCGGTGGTTTGTTTGCCGGATC
AAGAGCTACCAACTCTTTTTCCGAAGGTAACTGGCTTCAGCAGAGCGCAGATACCAAATACTGTCCTTCT
AGTGTAGCCGTAGTTAGGCCACCACTTCAAGAACTCTGTAGCACCGCCTACATACCTCGCTCTGCTAATC
CTGTTACCAGTGGCTGCTGCCAGTGGCGATAAGTCGTGTCTTACCGGGTTGGACTCAAGACGATAGTTAC
CGGATAAGGCGCAGCGGTCGGGCTGAACGGGGGGTTCGTGCACACAGCCCAGCTTGGAGCGAACGACCTA
CACCGAACTGAGATACCTACAGCGTGAGCTATGAGAAAGCGCCACGCTTCCCGAAGGGAGAAAGGCGGAC
AGGTATCCGGTAAGCGGCAGGGTCGGAACAGGAGAGCGCACGAGGGAGCTTCCAGGGGGAAACGCCTGGT
ATCTTTATAGTCCTGTCGGGTTTCGCCACCTCTGACTTGAGCGTCGATTTTTGTGATGCTCGTCAGGGGG
GCGGAGCCTATGGAAAAACGCCAGCAACGCGGCCTTTTTACGGTTCCTGGCCTTTTGCTGGCCTTTTGCT
CACATGTTCTTTCCTGCGTTATCCCCTGATTCTGTGGATAACCGTATTACCGCCTTTGAGTGAGCTGATA
CCGCTCGCCGCAGCCGAACGACCGAGCGCAGCGAGTCAGTGAGCGAGGAAGCGGAAGAGCGCCTGATGCG
GTATTTTCTCCTTACGCATCTGTGCGGTATTTCACACCGCATAAATTCCGACACCATCGAATGGCGCAAA
ACCTTTCGCGGTATGGCATGATAGCGCCCGGAAGAGAGTCAATTCAGGGTGGTGAATGTGAAACCAGTAA
CGTTATACGATGTCGCAGAGTATGCCGGTGTCTCTTATCAGACCGTTTCCCGCGTGGTGAACCAGGCCAG
CCACGTTTCTGCGAAAACGCGGGAAAAAGTGGAAGCGGCGATGGCGGAGCTGAATTACATTCCCAACCGC
GTGGCACAACAACTGGCGGGCAAACAGTCGTTGCTGATTGGCGTTGCCACCTCCAGTCTGGCCCTGCACG
CGCCGTCGCAAATTGTCGCGGCGATTAAATCTCGCGCCGATCAACTGGGTGCCAGCGTGGTGGTGTCGAT
GGTAGAACGAAGCGGCGTCGAAGCCTGTAAAGCGGCGGTGCACAATCTTCTCGCGCAACGCGTCAGTGGG
CTGATCATTAACTATCCGCTGGATGACCAGGATGCCATTGCTGTGGAAGCTGCCTGCACTAATGTTCCGG
CGTTATTTCTTGATGTCTCTGACCAGACACCCATCAACAGTATTATTTTCTCCCATGAAGACGGTACGCG
ACTGGGCGTGGAGCATCTGGTCGCATTGGGTCACCAGCAAATCGCGCTGTTAGCGGGCCCATTAAGTTCT
GTCTCGGCGCGTCTGCGTCTGGCTGGCTGGCATAAATATCTCACTCGCAATCAAATTCAGCCGATAGCGG
AACGGGAAGGCGACTGGAGTGCCATGTCCGGTTTTCAACAAACCATGCAAATGCTGAATGAGGGCATCGT
TCCCACTGCGATGCTGGTTGCCAACGATCAGATGGCGCTGGGCGCAATGCGCGCCATTACCGAGTCCGGG
CTGCGCGTTGGTGCGGATATCTCGGTAGTGGGATACGACGATACCGAAGACAGCTCATGTTATATCCCGC
CGTTAACCACCATCAAACAGGATTTTCGCCTGCTGGGGCAAACCAGCGTGGACCGCTTGCTGCAACTCTC
TCAGGGCCAGGCGGTGAAGGGCAATCAGCTGTTGCCCGTCTCACTGGTGAAAAGAAAAACCACCCTGGCG
CCCAATACGCAAACCGCCTCTCCCCGCGCGTTGGCCGATTCATTAATGCAGCTGGCACGACAGGTTTCCC
GACTGGAAAGCGGGCAGTGAGCGCAACGCAATTAATGTAAGTTAGCTCACTCATTAGGCACCCCAGGCTT
TACACTTTATGCTTCCGGCTCGTATGTTGTGTGGAATTGTGAGCGGATAACAATTTCACACAGGAAACAG
CTATGACCATGATTACGGATTCACTGGCCGTCGTTTTACAACGTCGTGACTGGGAAAACCCTGGCGTTAC
CCAACTTAATCGCCTTGCAGCACATCCCCCTTTCGCCAGCTGGCGTAATAGCGAAGAGGCCCGCACCGAT
CGCCCTTCCCAACAGTTGCGCAGCCTGAATGGCGAATGGCGCTTTGCCTGGTTTCCGGCACCAGAAGCGG
TGCCGGAAAGCTGGCTGGAGTGCGATCTTCCTGAGGCCGATACTGTCGTCGTCCCCTCAAACTGGCAGAT
GCACGGTTACGATGCGCCCATCTACACCAACGTGACCTATCCCATTACGGTCAATCCGCCGTTTGTTCCC
ACGGAGAATCCGACGGGTTGTTACTCGCTCACATTTAATGTTGATGAAAGCTGGCTACAGGAAGGCCAGA
CGCGAATTATTTTTGATGGCGTTGGAATTAGCTTATCGACTGCACGGTGCACCAATGCTTCTGGCGTCAG
GCAGCCATCGGAAGCTGTGGTATGGCTGTGCAGGTCGTAAATCACTGCATAATTCGTGTCGCTCAAGGCG
CACTCCCGTTCTGGATAATGTTTTTTGCGCCGACATCATAACGGTTCTGGCAAATATTCTGAAATGAGCT
GTTGACAATTAATCATCGGCTCGTATAATGTGTGGAA
